Addgene plasmid #145626: pGBW-m4046859
Purpose: Bacterial Expression plasmid for SARS-CoV-2 ORF7b
Depositing lab: Ginkgo Bioworks & Benjie Chen. Depositing organization: Ginkgo Bioworks.
Backbone
  Vector backbone: ori-013 - marker | cmR
  Backbone size w/o insert (bp): 1462
  Vector type: Bacterial Expression
Growth in bacteria
  Bacterial resistance: Chloramphenicol, 25 μg/mL
  Growth temperature: 30°C
  Growth strain: DH5alpha
  Copy number: High Copy
Gene/Insert
  Gene/Insert name: SARS-CoV-2 ORF7b
  Species: Escherichia coli str. K-12 substr. MG1655; Severe acute respiratory syndrome coronavirus 2
  Insert size (bp): 125
  Mutation: wt
  Entrez Gene: ORF7b (a.k.a. GU280_gp08)
  Promoter: Promoter | pT7 ; Operator | lacO ; RBS | T7_rbs ; Start Codon | ATG
  Tag / fusion protein: Cleavable TEV;6xHIS (C terminal on backbone)
  Cloning method: Unknown
Resource information
  A portion of this plasmid was derived from a plasmid made by: GinkgoBioworks
Depositor comments: NCBI Reference Sequence: YP_009725318.1
How to cite: pGBW-m4046859 was a gift from Ginkgo Bioworks & Benjie Chen (Addgene plasmid # 145626 ; http://n2t.net/addgene:145626 ; RRID:Addgene_145626)
