[The description below was written by a language model from this plasmid's Addgene catalogue record and pLannotate feature annotations shown in this document.]
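Description:
pGBW-m4046859 is a very small, high-copy bacterial expression plasmid (about 1.86 kb in total) built on a minimal synthetic backbone consisting of little more than a replication origin and a selection marker. It replicates in E. coli through a ColE1/pUC-type origin and is selected with chloramphenicol, conferred by the cat (chloramphenicol acetyltransferase) gene under its native cat promoter. A minimal lambda t0 terminator lies downstream of the marker.

The payload is the wild-type SARS-CoV-2 ORF7b coding sequence, a short accessory protein gene of roughly 125–130 bp. It is placed behind a T7 promoter with an adjacent lac operator and the efficient ribosome binding site from bacteriophage T7 gene 10. Transcription therefore depends on T7 RNA polymerase supplied by the host strain. Lac repressor can hold it off and IPTG can induce it, but no lacI gene is annotated on the plasmid, so the repressor would have to come from the host. The catalogue entry describes a C-terminal TEV-cleavable 6xHis tag contributed by the backbone, which would allow affinity purification and later tag removal. Neither feature table annotates these elements separately, although there is unannotated sequence between the ORF7b coding region and the origin where they may lie. No dedicated transcription terminator is annotated directly after the expression cassette.

The depositor sequence and the repository's sequencing result differ slightly in length and start coordinate but show the same eight features in the same order. The construct is intended for recombinant production of ORF7b in E. coli.
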