Features (pLannotate 1.2.2; 8 found; start..end, strand, type, name):
     20..38      +  promoter       T7 promoter: promoter for bacteriophage T7 RNA polymerase
     39..63      +  protein_bind   lac operator: The lac repressor binds to the lac operator to inhibit transcription in E. coli. This inhibition can be relieved by adding lactose or isopropyl-β-D-thiogalactopyranoside (IPTG). lac repressor encoded by lacI
     78..100     +  RBS            RBS: efficient ribosome binding site from bacteriophage T7 gene 10 (Olins and Rangwala, 1989)
    108..236     +  CDS            NS7B_SARS2: Experimental evidence at protein level: Swiss-Prot protein existence level 1. From Severe acute respiratory syndrome coronavirus 2 (2019-nCoV) (SARS-CoV-2).
    392..980     +  rep_origin     ori: high-copy-number ColE1/pMB1/pBR322/pUC origin of replication
    988..1085    +  promoter       cat promoter: promoter of the E. coli cat gene encoding chloramphenicol acetyltransferase
   1086..1742    +  CDS            cat: CAT_ECOLX - Experimental evidence at protein level: Swiss-Prot protein existence level 1. This enzyme is an effector of chloramphenicol resistance in bacteria. From Escherichia coli. This protein is used as a marker in many commonly used cloning vectors, such as pACYC184.
   1816..1850    +  terminator     lambda t0 terminator: minimal transcription terminator from phage lambda (Scholtissek and Grosse, 1987)
>Addgene plasmid #145626 | pGBW-m4046859 | depositor full sequence | sequence record 287803 | Full Sequence
GATCTCGATCCCGCGAAATTAATACGACTCACTATAGGGGAATTGTGAGCGGATAACAATTCCCCTCTAG
AAATAATTTTGTTTAACTTTAAGAAGGAGACTCTTCTATGATTGAACTTTCATTAATTGACTTCTATTTG
TGCTTTTTAGCCTTTCTGCTATTCCTTGTTTTAATTATGCTTATTATCTTTTGGTTCTCACTTGAACTGC
AAGATCATAATGAAACTTGTCACGCCGAGAACCTGTACTTTCAAAGCCACCATCATCACCATCATTAACC
GGCTTATCGGTCAGTTTCACCTGATTTACGTAAAAACCCGCTTCGGCGGGTTTTTGCTTTTGGAGGGGCA
GAAAGATGAATGACTGTCCACGACGCTATACCCAAAAGAAATTGAGATCCTTTTTTTCTGCGCGTAATCT
GCTGCTTGCAAACAAAAAAACCACCGCTACCAGCGGTGGTTTGTTTGCCGGATCAAGAGCTACCAACTCT
TTTTCCGAAGGTAACTGGCTTCAGCAGAGCGCAGATACCAAATACTGTTCTTCTAGTGTAGCCGTAGTTA
GGCCACCACTTCAAGAACTCTGTAGCACCGCCTACATACCTCGCTCTGCTAATCCTGTTACCAGTGGCTG
CTGCCAGTGGCGATAAGTCGTGTCTTACCGGGTTGGACTCAAGACGATAGTTACCGGATAAGGCGCAGCG
GTCGGGCTGAACGGGGGGTTCGTGCACACAGCCCAGCTTGGAGCGAACGACCTACACCGAACTGAGATAC
CTACAGCGTGAGCTATGAGAAAGCGCCACGCTTCCCGAAGGGAGAAAGGCGGACAGGTATCCGGTAAGCG
GCAGGGTCGGAACAGGAGAGCGCACGAGGGAGCTTCCAGGGGGAAACGCCTGGTATCTTTATAGTCCTGT
CGGGTTTCGCCACCTCTGACTTGAGCGTCGATTTTTGTGATGCTCGTCAGGGGGGCGGAGCCTATGGAAA
TTGATCGGGCACGTAAGAGGTTCCAACTTTCACCATAATGAAATAAGATCACTACCGGGCGTATTTTTTG
AGTTATCGAGATTTTCAGGAGCTAAGGAAGCTAAAATGGAGAAAAAAATCACTGGATATACCACCGTTGA
TATATCCCAATGGCATCGTAAAGAACATTTTGAGGCATTTCAGTCAGTTGCTCAATGTACCTATAACCAG
ACCGTTCAGCTGGATATTACGGCCTTTTTAAAGACCGTAAAGAAAAATAAGCACAAGTTTTATCCGGCCT
TTATTCACATTCTTGCCCGCCTGATGAATGCTCATCCGGAATTTCGTATGGCAATGAAAGACGGTGAGCT
GGTGATATGGGATAGTGTTCACCCTTGTTACACCGTTTTCCATGAGCAAACTGAAACGTTTTCATCGCTC
TGGAGTGAATACCACGACGATTTCCGGCAGTTTCTACACATATATTCGCAAGATGTGGCGTGTTACGGTG
AAAACCTGGCCTATTTCCCTAAAGGGTTTATTGAGAATATGTTTTTCGTTTCAGCCAATCCCTGGGTGAG
TTTCACCAGTTTTGATTTAAACGTGGCCAATATGGACAACTTCTTCGCCCCCGTTTTCACCATGGGCAAA
TATTATACGCAAGGCGACAAGGTGCTGATGCCGCTGGCGATTCAGGTTCATCATGCCGTTTGTGATGGCT
TCCATGTCGGCAGAATGCTTAATGAATTACAACAGTACTGCGATGAGTGGCAGGGCGGGGCGTAATTTGA
TATCGAGCTCGCTTGGACTCCTGTTGATAGATCCAGTAATGACCTCAGAACTCCATCTGGATTTGTTCAG
AACGCTCGGTTGCCGCCGGGCGTTTTTTATTGGT
