Features (pLannotate 1.2.2; 8 found; start..end, strand, type, name):
      1..19      +  promoter       T7 promoter: promoter for bacteriophage T7 RNA polymerase
     20..44      +  protein_bind   lac operator: The lac repressor binds to the lac operator to inhibit transcription in E. coli. This inhibition can be relieved by adding lactose or isopropyl-β-D-thiogalactopyranoside (IPTG). lac repressor encoded by lacI
     59..81      +  RBS            RBS: efficient ribosome binding site from bacteriophage T7 gene 10 (Olins and Rangwala, 1989)
     89..217     +  CDS            NS7B_SARS2: Experimental evidence at protein level: Swiss-Prot protein existence level 1. From Severe acute respiratory syndrome coronavirus 2 (2019-nCoV) (SARS-CoV-2).
    377..965     +  rep_origin     ori: high-copy-number ColE1/pMB1/pBR322/pUC origin of replication
    973..1070    +  promoter       cat promoter: promoter of the E. coli cat gene encoding chloramphenicol acetyltransferase
   1071..1727    +  CDS            cat: CAT_ECOLX - Experimental evidence at protein level: Swiss-Prot protein existence level 1. This enzyme is an effector of chloramphenicol resistance in bacteria. From Escherichia coli. This protein is used as a marker in many commonly used cloning vectors, such as pACYC184.
   1801..1835    +  terminator     lambda t0 terminator: minimal transcription terminator from phage lambda (Scholtissek and Grosse, 1987)
>Addgene plasmid #145626 | pGBW-m4046859 | addgene full sequence | sequence record 292496 | Addgene NGS Result
TAATACGACTCACTATAGGGGAATTGTGAGCGGATAACAATTCCCCTCTAGAAATAATTTTGTTTAACTT
TAAGAAGGAGACTCTTCTATGATTGAACTTTCATTAATTGACTTCTATTTGTGCTTTTTAGCCTTTCTGC
TATTCCTTGTTTTAATTATGCTTATTATCTTTTGGTTCTCACTTGAACTGCAAGATCATAATGAAACTTG
TCACGCCGAGAACCTGTACTTTCAAAGCCACCATCATCACCATCATTAACCGGCTTATCGGTCAGTTTCA
CCTGATTTACGTAAAAACCCGCTTCGGCGGGTTTTTGCTTTTGGAGGGGCAGAAAGATGAATGACTGTCC
ACGACGCTATACCCAAAAGAAAAAGCTTGAGATCCTTTTTTTCTGCGCGTAATCTGCTGCTTGCAAACAA
AAAAACCACCGCTACCAGCGGTGGTTTGTTTGCCGGATCAAGAGCTACCAACTCTTTTTCCGAAGGTAAC
TGGCTTCAGCAGAGCGCAGATACCAAATACTGTTCTTCTAGTGTAGCCGTAGTTAGGCCACCACTTCAAG
AACTCTGTAGCACCGCCTACATACCTCGCTCTGCTAATCCTGTTACCAGTGGCTGCTGCCAGTGGCGATA
AGTCGTGTCTTACCGGGTTGGACTCAAGACGATAGTTACCGGATAAGGCGCAGCGGTCGGGCTGAACGGG
GGGTTCGTGCACACAGCCCAGCTTGGAGCGAACGACCTACACCGAACTGAGATACCTACAGCGTGAGCTA
TGAGAAAGCGCCACGCTTCCCGAAGGGAGAAAGGCGGACAGGTATCCGGTAAGCGGCAGGGTCGGAACAG
GAGAGCGCACGAGGGAGCTTCCAGGGGGAAACGCCTGGTATCTTTATAGTCCTGTCGGGTTTCGCCACCT
CTGACTTGAGCGTCGATTTTTGTGATGCTCGTCAGGGGGGCGGAGCCTATGGAAATTGATCGGGCACGTA
AGAGGTTCCAACTTTCACCATAATGAAATAAGATCACTACCGGGCGTATTTTTTGAGTTATCGAGATTTT
CAGGAGCTAAGGAAGCTAAAATGGAGAAAAAAATCACTGGATATACCACCGTTGATATATCCCAATGGCA
TCGTAAAGAACATTTTGAGGCATTTCAGTCAGTTGCTCAATGTACCTATAACCAGACCGTTCAGCTGGAT
ATTACGGCCTTTTTAAAGACCGTAAAGAAAAATAAGCACAAGTTTTATCCGGCCTTTATTCACATTCTTG
CCCGCCTGATGAATGCTCATCCGGAATTTCGTATGGCAATGAAAGACGGTGAGCTGGTGATATGGGATAG
TGTTCACCCTTGTTACACCGTTTTCCATGAGCAAACTGAAACGTTTTCATCGCTCTGGAGTGAATACCAC
GACGATTTCCGGCAGTTTCTACACATATATTCGCAAGATGTGGCGTGTTACGGTGAAAACCTGGCCTATT
TCCCTAAAGGGTTTATTGAGAATATGTTTTTCGTTTCAGCCAATCCCTGGGTGAGTTTCACCAGTTTTGA
TTTAAACGTGGCCAATATGGACAACTTCTTCGCCCCCGTTTTCACCATGGGCAAATATTATACGCAAGGC
GACAAGGTGCTGATGCCGCTGGCGATTCAGGTTCATCATGCCGTTTGTGATGGCTTCCATGTCGGCAGAA
TGCTTAATGAATTACAACAGTACTGCGATGAGTGGCAGGGCGGGGCGTAATTTGATATCGAGCTCGCTTG
GACTCCTGTTGATAGATCCAGTAATGACCTCAGAACTCCATCTGGATTTGTTCAGAACGCTCGGTTGCCG
CCGGGCGTTTTTTATTGGTCATCGATCTCGATCCCGCGAAAT
